>Addgene plasmid #177060 | pEPQD1CB0770 | addgene full sequence | sequence record 349517 | Addgene NGS Result
TCTCGCACACGGCTTCGACGGCGTTTCTGGCGCGTTTGCAGGGCCATAGACGGCCGCCAGCCCAGCGGCG
AGGGCAACCAGCCCGGTGAGCGTCGCAAAGGAGATCCTGATCTGACTGATGGGCTGCCTGTATCGAGTGG
TGATTTTGTGCCGAGCTGCCGGTCGGGGAGCTGTTGGCTGGCTGGTGGCAGGATATATTGTGGTGTAAAC
AAATTGACGCTTAGACAACTTAATAACACATTGCGGACGTTTTTAATGTACTGGGGTGGATGCAGTGGGC
CCCACTCTGTGAAGACAACAGAGAATTCGCATGCGGAGGTCAACATGGTGGAGCACGACACTCTGGTCTA
CTCCAAAAATGTCAAAGATACAGTCTCAGAAGATCAAAGGGCTATTGAGACTTTTCAACAAAGGATAATT
TCGGGAAACCTCCTCGGATTCCATTGCCCAGCTATCTGTCACTTCATCGAAAGGACAGTAGAAAAGGAAG
GTGGCTCCTACAAATGCCATCATTGCGATAAAGGAAAGGCTATCATTCAAGATCTCTCTGCCGACAGTGG
TCCCAAAGATGGACCCCCACCCACGAGGAGCATCGTGGAAAAAGAAGAGGTTCCAACCACGTCTACAAAG
CAAGTGGATTGATGTGACATCTCCACTGACGTAAGGGATGACGCACAATCCCACTATCCTTCGCAAGACC
CTTCCTCTATATAAGGAAGTTCATTTCATTTGGAGAGGACACGCTACTGTATAAGAGCTCATTTTTACAA
CAATTACCAACAACAACAAACAACAAACAACATTACAATTACATTTACAATTATCGATAACATGGCTTCT
TCTATGCTTTCTTCTGCTGCTGTTGTTGCTACTCGTGCTAGTGCTGCTCAAGCTAGTATGGTTGCTCCTT
TTACTGGACTTAAGTCTGCTGCTTCTTTTCCTGTTACTAGAAAGCAAAACAACCTTGATATTACTTCTAT
TGCTAGTAACGGAGGAAGAGTTCGAGCAATGGTTGCCACAATTGATTCCATTGAAATGCCTGCACTTCCA
ACAGCTGTGGAAGCCCACCCAATGAAAGGTGGTGATGACTCCCACAGTTACTCCCAAAATTCTTGCTACC
AGAAAGGAGTAATTGATGCAGCCAAGGCAGTGATTGTTGAAGCAGTGAATGAAAAATTGGATCTTGAAAA
TAATCCAATCTTTGATCCAATCAAACCTTTCCGCATTGCAGATTTTGGATGTTCAACAGGACCAAATACT
TTCCACGCTATGCAAAACATAGTAGAATCAGTTGAAACAAAATACAAATCACTTCAAAAAACCCCTGAAT
TCCATGTTTTCTTCAATGATCATGTTAACAATGATTTCAATGTTCTCTTTAGATCCCTTCCACCAAACAG
GGAATTTTTTGCTGCTGGTGTTCCTGGATCTTTCTACACTAGAGTTTTTCCCAAAAATAGCATTCATTTT
GCTCATTGTTCTTATGCACTTCATTGGTTATCTAAAGTGCCCAAGGAAATTCAAGATAAAAATTCTTTGG
CTTATAATAAGGGAAGAATTCATTACACTGGTACTGAAAAACATGTTGTTAAGGCTTATTTTGGTCAATT
CCAAAGAGATTTTGAAGGGTTTTTAAAAGCAAGAGCTCAAGAAATTGTTGTTGGAGGGTTGATGGTGATT
CAAATACCTGGGCTTCCTAGTGGTGAAGTCCTTTTCTCAAGGACTGGTGCTGGTTTGCTTCACTTCCTTT
TGGGAACTTCCTTGATGGAATTGGTTAACAAGGGAATCATCAATGAAGAAAGTGTAGATTCCTTCAATTT
GCCTCAATATCATCCCTCAGTTGAAGATTTGGAAATGGTGATAGAAATGAACGATTGTTTCACAATTGAA
AGGGTTGGAACTTTACCTCATCCCATGAAGAATTTACCATTTGATGTTCAAAGGACTTCTTTACAAGTAA
GAGCAATCATGGAATGCATTCTCACTGAACATTTTGGGGAAAATATTTTGGATCCATTATTTGAAATCTA
CACCAAAAATTTGCAAGAGAATTTCCATGTTTTTGATAAGGAAATTAGAAAGGATGCAGATTTGTACCTT
GTCTTGAAACGCAAGGGAAATTAAGCTTCTCTAGCTAGAGTCGATCGACAAGCTCGAGTTTCTCCATAAT
AATGTGTGAGTAGTTCCCAGATAAGGGAATTAGGGTTCCTATAGGGTTTCGCTCATGTGTTGAGCATATA
AGAAACCCTTAGTATGTATTTGTATTTGTAAAATACTTCTATCAATAAAATTTCTAATTCCTAAAACCAA
AATCCAGTACTAAAATCCAGATCGCTTGTGTTGTCTTCTGCACGAAGTGGTTTAAACTATCAGTGTTTGA
CAGGATATATTGGCGGGTAAACCTAAGAGAAAAGAGCGTTTATTAGAATAATCGGATATTTAAAAGGGCG
TGAAAAGGTTTATCCGTTCGTCCATTTGTATGTGCATGCCAACCACAGGGTTCCCCAGATCAGGCGCTGG
CTGCTGAACCCCCAGCCGGAACTGACCCCACAAGGCCCTAGCGTTTGCAATGCACCAGGTCATCATTGAC
CCAGGCGTGTTCCACCAGGCCGCTGCCTCGCAACTCTTCGCAGGCTTCGCCGACCTGCTCGCGCCACTTC
TTCACGCGGGTGGAATCCGATCCGCACATGAGGCGGAAGGTTTCCAGCTTGAGCGGGTACGGCTCCCGGT
GCGAGCTGAAATAGTCGAACATCCGTCGGGCCGTCGGCGACAGCTTGCGGTACTTCTCCCATATGAATTT
CGTGTAGTGGTCGCCAGCAAACAGCACGACGATTTCCTCGTCGATCAGGACCTGGCAACGGGACGTTTTC
TTGCCACGGTCCAGGACGCGGAAGCGGTGCAGCAGCGACACCGATTCCAGGTGCCCAACGCGGTCGGACG
TGAAGCCCATCGCCGTCGCCTGTAGGCGCGACAGGCATTCCTCGGCCTTCGTGTAATACCGGCCATTGAT
CGACCAGCCCAGGTCCTGGCAAAGCTCGTAGAACGTGAAGGTGATCGGCTCGCCGATAGGGGTGCGCTTC
GCGTACTCCAACACCTGCTGCCACACCAGTTCGTCATCGTCGGCCCGCAGCTCGACGCCGGTGTAGGTGA
TCTTCACGTCCTTGTTGACGTGGAAAATGACCTTGTTTTGCAGCGCCTCGCGCGGGATTTTCTTGTTGCG
CGTGGTGAACAGGGCAGAGCGGGCCGTGTCGTTTGGCATCGCTCGCATCGTGTCCGGCCACGGCGCAATA
TCGAACAAGGAAAGCTGCATTTCCTTGATCTGCTGCTTCGTGTGTTTCAGCAACGCGGCCTGCTTGGCCT
CGCTGACCTGTTTTGCCAGGTCCTCGCCGGCGGTTTTTCGCTTCTTGGTCGTCATAGTTCCTCGCGTGTC
GATGGTCATCGACTTCGCCAAACCTGCCGCCTCCTGTTCAAGACGACGCGAACGCTCCACGGCGGCCGAT
GGCGCGGGCAGGGCAGGGGGAGCCAGTTGCACGCTGTCGCGCTCGATCTTGGCCGTAGCTTGCTGGACCA
TCGAGCCGACGGACTGGAAGGTTTCGCGGGGCGCACGCATGACGGTGCGGCTTGCGATGGTTTCGGCATC
CTCGGCGGAAAACCCCGCGTCGATCAGTTCTTGCCTGTATGCCTTCCGGTCAAACGTCCGATTCATTCAC
CCTCCTTGCGGGATTGCCCCGACTCACGCCGGGGCAATGTGCCCTTATTCCTGATTTGACCCGCCTGGTG
CCTTGGTGTCCAGATAATCCACCTTATCGGCAATGAAGTCGGTCCCGTAGACCGTCTGGCCGTCCTTCTC
GTACTTGGTATTCCGAATCTTGCCCTGCACGAATACCAGCGACCCCTTGCCCAAATACTTGCCGTGGGCC
TCGGCCTGAGAGCCAAAACACTTGATGCGGAAGAAGTCGGTGCGCTCCTGCTTGTCGCCGGCATCGTTGC
GCCACATCTAGGATCTGCCAGGAACCGTAAAAAGGCCGCGTTGCTGGCGTTTTTCCATAGGCTCCGCCCC
CCTGACGAGCATCACAAAAATCGACGCTCAAGTCAGAGGTGGCGAAACCCGACAGGACTATAAAGATACC
AGGCGTTTCCCCCTGGAAGCTCCCTCGTGCGCTCTCCTGTTCCGACCCTGCCGCTTACCGGATACCTGTC
CGCCTTTCTCCCTTCGGGAAGCGTGGCGCTTTCTCATAGCTCACGCTGTAGGTATCTCAGTTCGGTGTAG
GTCGTTCGCTCCAAGCTGGGCTGTGTGCACGAACCCCCCGTTCAGCCCGACCGCTGCGCCTTATCCGGTA
ACTATCGTCTTGAGTCCAACCCGGTAAGACACGACTTATCGCCACTGGCAGCAGCCACTGGTAACAGGAT
TAGCAGAGCGAGGTATGTAGGCGGTGCTACAGAGTTCTTGAAGTGGTGGCCTAACTACGGCTACACTAGA
AGAACAGTATTTGGTATCTGCGCTCTGCTGAAGCCAGTTACCTTCGGAAAAAGAGTTGGTAGCTCTTGAT
CCGGCAAACAAACCACCGCTGGTAGCGGTGGTTTTTTTGTTTGCAAGCAGCAGATTACGCGCAGAAAAAA
AGGATCTCAAGAAGATCCTTTGATCTTTTCTACGGGGTCTGACGCTCAGTGGAACGAAAACTCACGTTAA
GGGATTTTGGTCATGAGATTATCAAAAAGGATCTTCACCTAGATCCTTTTAAATTAAAAATGAAGTTTTA
AATCAATCTAAAGTATATATGAGTAAACTTGGTCTGACAGTTACCAATGCTTAATCAGTGAGGCACCTAT
CTCAGCGATCTGTCTATTTCGTTCATCCATAGTTGCCTGACTCCCCGTCGTGTAGATAACTACGATACGG
GAGGGCTTACCATCTGGCCCCAGTGCTGCAATGATACCGCGAGAACCACGCTCACCGGCTCCAGATTTAT
CAGCAATAAACCAGCCAGCCGGAAGGGCCGAGCGCAGAAGTGGTCCTGCAACTTTATCCGCCTCCATCCA
GTCTATTAATTGTTGCCGGGAAGCTAGAGTAAGTAGTTCGCCAGTTAATAGTTTGCGCAACGTTGTTGCC
ATTGCTACAGGCATCGTGGTGTCACGCTCGTCGTTTGGTATGGCTTCATTCAGCTCCGGTTCCCAACGAT
CAAGGCGAGTTACATGATCCCCCATGTTGTGCAAAAAAGCGGTTAGCTCCTTCGGTCCTCCGATCGTTGT
CAGAAGTAAGTTGGCCGCAGTGTTATCACTCATGGTTATGGCAGCACTGCATAATTCTCTTACTGTCATG
CCATCCGTAAGATGCTTTTCTGTGACTGGTGAGTACTCAACCAAGTCATTCTGAGAATAGTGTATGCGGC
GACCGAGTTGCTCTTGCCCGGCGTCAATACGGGATAATACCGCGCCACATAGCAGAACTTTAAAAGTGCT
CATCATTGGAAAACGTTCTTCGGGGCGAAAACTCTCAAGGATCTTACCGCTGTTGAGATCCAGTTCGATG
TAACCCACTCGTGCACCCAACTGATCTTCAGCATCTTTTACTTTCACCAGCGTTTCTGGGTGAGCAAAAA
CAGGAAGGCAAAATGCCGCAAAAAAGGGAATAAGGGCGACACGGAAATGTTGAATACTCATACTCTTCCT
TTTTCAATATTATTGAAGCATTTATCAAGGTTATTGTCTCATGAGCGGATACATATTTGAATGTATTTAG
AAAAATAAACAAATAGGGGTTCCGCGCACGAATTGGCCAGCGCTGCCATTTTTGGGGTGAGGCCGTTCGC
GGCCGAGGGGCGCAGCCCCTGGGGGGATGGGAGGCCCGCGTTAGCGGGCCGGGAGGGTTCGAGAAGGGGG
GGCACCCCCCTTCGGCGTGCGCGGTCACGCGCACAGGGCGCAGCCCTGGTTAAAAACAAGGTTTATAAAT
ATTGGTTTAAAAGCAGGTTAAAAGACAGGTTAGCGGTGGCCGAAAAACGGGCGGAAACCCTTGCAAATGC
TGGATTTTCTGCCTGTGGACAGCCCCTCAAATGTCAATAGGTGCGCCCCTCATCTGTCAGCACTCTGCCC
CTCAAGTGTCAAGGATCGCGCCCCTCATCTGTCAGTAGTCGCGCCCCTCAAGTGTCAATACCGCAGGGCA
CTTATCCCCAGGCTTGTCCACATCATCTGTGGGAAACTCGCGTAAAATCAGGCGTTTTCGCCGATTTGCG
AGGCTGGCCAGCTCCACGTCGCCGGCCGAAATCGAGCCTGCCCCTCATCTGTCAACGCCGCGCCGGGTGA
GTCGGCCCCTCAAGTGTCAACGTCCGCCCCTCATCTGTCAGTGAGGGCCAAGTTTTCCGCGAGGTATCCA
CAACGCCGGCGGCCGCGGTG
Features (pLannotate 1.2.2; 14 found; start..end, strand, type, name):
    186..210     +  misc_feature   LB T-DNA repeat: left border repeat from nopaline C58 T-DNA
    396..741     +  promoter       CaMV 35S promoter: strong constitutive promoter from cauliflower mosaic virus
    693..739     +  promoter       minimal CaMV 35S promoter: minimal 35S promoter from cauliflower mosaic virus
    770..823     +  misc_feature   TMV Ω: translational enhancer from the tobacco mosaic virus 5'-leader sequence (Gallie et al., 1988)
    832..1011    +  CDS            rbcS (fragment): RBS_NICBE - Experimental evidence at protein level: Swiss-Prot protein existence level 1. (Microbial infection) Required for tobamovirus movement (e.g. tobacco mosaic virus (TMV)). From Nicotiana benthamiana.
   1009..2121    +  CDS            LAMT: LAMT_CATRO - Experimental evidence at protein level: Swiss-Prot protein existence level 1. Component of the seco-iridoid and derivatives monoterpenoid indole alkaloids (MIAs, e.g. vinblastine and ajmalicine) biosynthesis pathway. Catalyzes the methylation of loganic acid (6S,7R) to produce loganin (PubMed:29399933, PubMed:18326827, PubMed:24104568). Weak activity with secologanic acid as substrate. Inactive on deoxyloganic, dehydrologanic, epiloganic and loganetic acid (PubMed:18326827). From Catharanthus roseus (Madagascar periwinkle) (Vinca rosea).
   2159..2333    +  polyA_signal   CaMV poly(A) signal: cauliflower mosaic virus polyadenylation signal
   2378..2402    +  misc_feature   RB T-DNA repeat: right border repeat from nopaline C58 T-DNA
   2514..2534    -  CDS            TetR (fragment): tetracycline resistance regulatory protein; tetR
   2561..3706    -  CDS            trfA: TRFA_ECOLX - Experimental evidence at protein level: Swiss-Prot protein existence level 1. Also involved in plasmid copy number control, promoting intermolecular coupling of protein bound iterons at oriV, which inhibits replication initiation. From Escherichia coli.
   4042..4630    -  rep_origin     ori: high-copy-number ColE1/pMB1/pBR322/pUC origin of replication
   4801..5661    -  CDS            AmpR: β-lactamase; bla; confers resistance to ampicillin, carbenicillin, and related antibiotics
   5662..5766    -  promoter       AmpR promoter: bla
   5853..94      -  rep_origin     oriV (across the origin): incP origin of replication
