[The description below was written by a language model from this plasmid's Addgene catalogue record and pLannotate feature annotations shown in this document.]
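Description:
pEPQD1CB0770 is a MoClo (Golden Gate modular cloning) Level 1 plasmid built in the pICH47772 acceptor, which assigns its transcriptional unit to position 5 for later assembly into multigene constructs. The backbone is a binary vector. A high-copy ColE1/pUC-type origin and an ampicillin resistance gene (β-lactamase with its own promoter) support propagation and selection in E. coli. The broad-host-range IncP oriV, together with the trfA replication initiator gene, allows the plasmid to be maintained in Agrobacterium. Nopaline-type left and right T-DNA border repeats flank the cargo, so the cassette can be delivered into plant cells by agroinfiltration. A very short TetR fragment annotated in the backbone appears to be a remnant rather than a functional element.

Between the borders sits a single plant expression unit. A short CaMV 35S promoter drives transcription, and the tobacco mosaic virus Ω leader follows as a translational enhancer. The coding region begins with an N-terminal fragment of the Nicotiana benthamiana RuBisCO small subunit (rbcS), which serves as a chloroplast transit peptide. This is fused to the coding sequence for loganic acid O-methyltransferase (CrLAMT) from Catharanthus roseus, and the unit ends with the CaMV 35S terminator and polyadenylation signal. LAMT methylates loganic acid to give loganin, a step in the seco-iridoid branch of monoterpene indole alkaloid biosynthesis, and the transit peptide is intended to route the enzyme to the chloroplast. No plant selectable marker is annotated within the T-DNA, consistent with the stated purpose of transient expression. The associated work concerns reconstitution of monoterpene indole alkaloid biosynthesis in N. benthamiana.
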