Addgene plasmid #177060: pEPQD1CB0770
Purpose: MoClo Level 1, position 5, transcriptional unit for transient expression of loganic acid O-methyltransferase (CrLAMT) from Catharanthus roseus driven by 35S promoter; contains a chloroplast transit peptide
Depositing lab: Nicola Patron. Depositing organization: Earlham Institute. Publication: Reconstitution of monoterpene indole alkaloid biosynthesis in genome engineered Nicotiana benthamiana. Dudley QM, Jo S, Guerrero DAS, Chhetry M, Smedley MA, Harwood WA, Sherden NH, O'Connor SE, Caputi L, Patron NJ. Commun Biol. 2022 Sep 10;5(1):949. doi: 10.1038/s42003-022-03904-w. PubMed 36088516.
Backbone
  Vector backbone: pICH47772
  Vector type: Synthetic Biology
Growth in bacteria
  Bacterial resistance: Ampicillin, 100 μg/mL
  Growth temperature: 37°C
  Growth strain: DH5alpha
  Copy number: High Copy
Gene/Insert
  Gene/Insert name: loganic acid O-methyltransferase (CrLAMT) from Catharanthus roseus (alt name: P5_35SshortTMV-cTP_ CrLAMT-35Sterm)
  Species: Other
  Cloning method: Restriction Enzyme; 5′ cloning site Unknown (unknown if destroyed); 3′ cloning site Unknown (unknown if destroyed)
  Sequencing primers: 5′ CTGGTGGCAGGATATATTGTGGTG; 3′ GAACCCTGTGGTTGGCATGCACATAC
Terms and licenses: Academic/Nonprofit Terms; Industry Terms: Not Available to Industry
How to cite: pEPQD1CB0770 was a gift from Nicola Patron (Addgene plasmid # 177060 ; http://n2t.net/addgene:177060 ; RRID:Addgene_177060)
